>Addgene plasmid #32631 | pcDNA-SADB19P | addgene full sequence | sequence record 148138 | Addgene NGS result
GACATTGATTATTGACTAGTTATTAATAGTAATCAATTACGGGGTCATTAGTTCATAGCCCATATATGGA
GTTCCGCGTTACATAACTTACGGTAAATGGCCCGCCTGGCTGACCGCCCAACGACCCCCGCCCATTGACG
TCAATAATGACGTATGTTCCCATAGTAACGCCAATAGGGACTTTCCATTGACGTCAATGGGTGGAGTATT
TACGGTAAACTGCCCACTTGGCAGTACATCAAGTGTATCATATGCCAAGTACGCCCCCTATTGACGTCAA
TGACGGTAAATGGCCCGCCTGGCATTATGCCCAGTACATGACCTTATGGGACTTTCCTACTTGGCAGTAC
ATCTACGTATTAGTCATCGCTATTACCATGGTGATGCGGTTTTGGCAGTACATCAATGGGCGTGGATAGC
GGTTTGACTCACGGGGATTTCCAAGTCTCCACCCCATTGACGTCAATGGGAGTTTGTTTTGGCACCAAAA
TCAACGGGACTTTCCAAAATGTCGTAACAACTCCGCCCCATTGACGCAAATGGGCGGTAGGCGTGTACGG
TGGGAGGTCTATATAAGCAGAGCTCTCTGGCTAACTAGAGAACCCACTGCTTACTGGCTTATCGAAATTA
ATACGACTCACTATAGGGAGACCCAAGCTGGCTAGCGTTTAAACTTAAGCTTGGTACCACCCCTCCTTTC
GAACCATCCCAAACATGAGCAAGATCTTTGTCAATCCTAGTGCTATTAGAGCCGGTCTGGCCGATCTTGA
GATGGCTGAAGAAACTGTTGATCTGATCAATAGAAATATCGAAGACAATCAGGCTCATCTCCAAGGGGAA
CCCATAGAGGTGGACAATCTCCCTGAGGATATGGGGCGACTTCACCTGGATGATGGAAAATCGCCCAACC
ATGGTGAGATAGCCAAGGTGGGAGAAGGCAAGTATCGAGAGGACTTTCAGATGGATGAAGGAGAGGATCC
TAGCTTCCTGTTCCAGTCATACCTGGAAAATGTTGGAGTCCAAATAGTCAGACAAATGAGGTCAGGAGAG
AGATTTCTCAAGATATGGTCACAGACCGTAGAAGAGATTATATCCTATGTCGCGGTCAACTTTCCCAACC
CTCCAGGAAAGTCTTCAGAGGATAAATCAACCCAGACTACTGGCCGAGAGCTCAAGAAGGAGACAACACC
CACTCCTTCTCAGAGAGAAAGCCAATCATCGAAAGCCAGGATGGCGGCTCAAATTGCTTCTGGCCCTCCA
GCCCTTGAATGGTCGGCTACCAATGAAGAGGATGATCTATCAGTGGAGGCTGAGATCGCTCACCAGATTG
CAGAAAGTTTCTCCAAAAAATATAAGTTTCCCTCTCGATCCTCAGGGATACTCTTGTATAATTTTGAGCA
ATTGAAAATGAACCTTGATGATATAGTTAAAGAGGCAAAAAATGTACCAGGTGTGACCCGTTTAGCCCAT
GACGGGTCCAAACTCCCCCTAAGATGTGTACTGGGATGGGTCGCTTTGGCCAACTCTAAGAAATTCCAGT
TGTTAGTCGAATCCGACAAGCTGAGTAAAATCATGCAAGATGACTTGAATCGCTATACATCTTGCTAACC
GAACCTCTCCCCTCGCGGCCGCTCGAGTCTAGAGGGCCCGTTTAAACCCGCTGATCAGCCTCGACTGTGC
CTTCTAGTTGCCAGCCATCTGTTGTTTGCCCCTCCCCCGTGCCTTCCTTGACCCTGGAAGGTGCCACTCC
CACTGTCCTTTCCTAATAAAATGAGGAAATTGCATCGCATTGTCTGAGTAGGTGTCATTCTATTCTGGGG
GGTGGGGTGGGGCAGGACAGCAAGGGGGAGGATTGGGAAGACAATAGCAGGCATGCTGGGGATGCGGTGG
GCTCTATGGCTTCTGAGGCGGAAAGAACCAGCTGGGGCTCTAGGGGGTATCCCC
[124 nt withheld, positions 1945-2068]
C
[91 nt withheld, positions 2070-2160]
A
[49 nt withheld, positions 2162-2210]
CCTTTGACGTTGGAGTCCACGTTCTTT
[37 nt withheld, positions 2238-2274]
ACCCTATCTCGGTCTATTCTTTTGATTTATAAGGGATTTTGCCGATTTCGGCCTATTGGTTAAAAAATGA
GCTGATTTAACAAAAATTTAACGCGAATTAATTCTGTGGAATGTGTGTCAGTTAGGGTGTGGAAAGTCCC
CAGGCTCCCCAGCAGGCAGAAGTATGCAAAGCATGCATCTCAATTAGTCAGCAACCAGGTGTGGAAAGTC
CCCAGGCTCCCCAGCAGGCAGAAGTATGCAAAGCATGCATCTCAATTAGTCAGCAACCATAGTCCCGCCC
CTAACTCCGCCCATCCCGCCCCTAACTCCGCCCAGTTCCGCCCATTCTCCGCCCCATGGCTGACTAATTT
TTTTTATTTATGCAGAGGCCGAGGCCGCCTCTGCCTCTGAGCTATTCCAGAAGTAGTGAGGAGGCTTTTT
TGGAGGCCTAGGCTTTTGCAAAAAGCTCCCGGGAGCTTGTATATCCATTTTCGGATCTGATCAGCACGTG
TTGACAATTAATCATCGGCATAGTATATCGGCATAGTATAATACGACAAGGTGAGGAACTAAACCATGGC
CAAGTTGACCAGTGCCGTTCCGGTGCTCACCGCGCGCGACGTCGCCGGAGCGGTCGAGTTCTGGACCGAC
CGGCTCGGGTTCTCCCGGGACTTCGTGGAGGACGACTTCGCCGGTGTGGTCCGGGACGACGTGACCCTGT
TCATCAGCGCGGTCCAGGACCAGGTGGTGCCGGACAACACCCTGGCCTGGGTGTGGGTGCGCGGCCTGGA
CGAGCTGTACGCCGAGTGGTCGGAGGTCGTGTCCACGAACTTCCGGGACGCCTCCGGGCCGGCCATGACC
GAGATCGGCGAGCAGCCGTGGGGGCGGGAGTTCGCCCTGCGCGACCCGGCCGGCAACTGCGTGCACTTCG
TGGCCGAGGAGCAGGACTGACACGTGCTACGAGATTTCGATTCCACCGCCGCCTTCTATGAAAGGTTGGG
CTTCGGAATCGTTTTCCGGGACGCCGGCTGGATGATCCTCCAGCGCGGGGATCTCATGCTGGAGTTCTTC
GCCCACCCCAACTTGTTTATTGCAGCTTATAATGGTTACAAATAAAGCAATAGCATCACAAATTTCACAA
ATAAAGCATTTTTTTCACTGCATTCTAGTTGTGGTTTGTCCAAACTCATCAATGTATCTTATCATGTCTG
TATACCGTCGACCTCTAGCTAGAGCTTGGCGTAATCATGGTCATAGCTGTTTCCTGTGTGAAATTGTTAT
CCGCTCACAATTCCACACAACATACGAGCCGGAAGCATAAAGTGTAAAGCCTGGGGTGCCTAATGAGTGA
GCTAACTCACATTAATTGCGTTGCGCTCACTGCCCGCTTTCCAGTCGGGAAACCTGTCGTGCCAGCTGCA
TTAATGAATCGGCCAACGCGCGGGGAGAGGCGGTTTGCGTATTGGGCGCTCTTCCGCTTCCTCGCTCACT
GACTCGCTGCGCTCGGTCGTTCGGCTGCGGCGAGCGGTATCAGCTCACTCAAAGGCGGTAATACGGTTAT
CCACAGAATCAGGGGATAACGCAGGAAAGAACATGTGAGCAAAAGGCCAGCAAAAGGCCAGGAACCGTAA
AAAGGCCGCGTTGCTGGCGTTTTTCCATAGGCTCCGCCCCCCTGACGAGCATCACAAAAATCGACGCTCA
AGTCAGAGGTGGCGAAACCCGACAGGACTATAAAGATACCAGGCGTTTCCCCCTGGAAGCTCCCTCGTGC
GCTCTCCTGTTCCGACCCTGCCGCTTACCGGATACCTGTCCGCCTTTCTCCCTTCGGGAAGCGTGGCGCT
TTCTCATAGCTCACGCTGTAGGTATCTCAGTTCGGTGTAGGTCGTTCGCTCCAAGCTGGGCTGTGTGCAC
GAACCCCCCGTTCAGCCCGACCGCTGCGCCTTATCCGGTAACTATCGTCTTGAGTCCAACCCGGTAAGAC
ACGACTTATCGCCACTGGCAGCAGCCACTGGTAACAGGATTAGCAGAGCGAGGTATGTAGGCGGTGCTAC
AGAGTTCTTGAAGTGGTGGCCTAACTACGGCTACACTAGAAGAACAGTATTTGGTATCTGCGCTCTGCTG
AAGCCAGTTACCTTCGGAAAAAGAGTTGGTAGCTCTTGATCCGGCAAACAAACCACCGCTGGTAGCGGTG
GTTTTTTTGTTTGCAAGCAGCAGATTACGCGCAGAAAAAAAGGATCTCAAGAAGATCCTTTGATCTTTTC
TACGGGGTCTGACGCTCAGTGGAACGAAAACTCACGTTAAGGGATTTTGGTCATGAGATTATCAAAAAGG
ATCTTCACCTAGATCCTTTTAAATTAAAAATGAAGTTTTAAATCAATCTAAAGTATATATGAGTAAACTT
GGTCTGACAGTTACCAATGCTTAATCAGTGAGGCACCTATCTCAGCGATCTGTCTATTTCGTTCATCCAT
AGTTGCCTGACTCCCCGTCGTGTAGATAACTACGATACGGGAGGGCTTACCATCTGGCCCCAGTGCTGCA
ATGATACCGCGAGACCCACGCTCACCGGCTCCAGATTTATCAGCAATAAACCAGCCAGCCGGAAGGGCCG
AGCGCAGAAGTGGTCCTGCAACTTTATCCGCCTCCATCCAGTCTATTAATTGTTGCCGGGAAGCTAGAGT
AAGTAGTTCGCCAGTTAATAGTTTGCGCAACGTTGTTGCCATTGCTACAGGCATCGTGGTGTCACGCTCG
TCGTTTGGTATGGCTTCATTCAGCTCCGGTTCCCAACGATCAAGGCGAGTTACATGATCCCCCATGTTGT
GCAAAAAAGCGGTTAGCTCCTTCGGTCCTCCGATCGTTGTCAGAAGTAAGTTGGCCGCAGTGTTATCACT
CATGGTTATGGCAGCACTGCATAATTCTCTTACTGTCATGCCATCCGTAAGATGCTTTTCTGTGACTGGT
GAGTACTCAACCAAGTCATTCTGAGAATAGTGTATGCGGCGACCGAGTTGCTCTTGCCCGGCGTCAATAC
GGGATAATACCGCGCCACATAGCAGAACTTTAAAAGTGCTCATCATTGGAAAACGTTCTTCGGGGCGAAA
ACTCTCAAGGATCTTACCGCTGTTGAGATCCAGTTCGATGTAACCCACTCGTGCACCCAACTGATCTTCA
GCATCTTTTACTTTCACCAGCGTTTCTGGGTGAGCAAAAACAGGAAGGCAAAATGCCGCAAAAAAGGGAA
TAAGGGCGACACGGAAATGTTGAATACTCATACTCTTCCTTTTTCAATATTATTGAAGCATTTATCAGGG
TTATTGTCTCATGAGCGGATACATATTTGAATGTATTTAGAAAAATAAACAAATAGGGGTTCCGCGCACA
TTTCCCCGAAAAGTGCCACCTGACGTCGACGGATCGGGAGATCTCCCGATCCCCTATGGTGCACTCTCAG
TACAATCTGCTCTGATGCCGCATAGTTAAGCCAGTATCTGCTCCCTGCTTGTGTGTTGGAGGTCGCTGAG
TAGTGCGCGAGCAAAATTTAAGCTACAACAAGGCAAGGCTTGACCGACAATTGCATGAAGAATCTGCTTA
GGGTTAGGCGTTTTGCGCTGCTTCGCGATGTACGGGCCAGATATACGCGTT
Features (pLannotate 1.2.2; 21 found; start..end, strand, type, name):
      1..380     +  enhancer       CMV enhancer: human cytomegalovirus immediate early enhancer
    381..584     +  promoter       CMV promoter: human cytomegalovirus (CMV) immediate early promoter
    580..613     +  LTR            5' LTR (truncated) (fragment): truncated 5' long terminal repeat (LTR) from HIV-1
    629..647     +  promoter       T7 promoter: promoter for bacteriophage T7 RNA polymerase
    715..1605    +  CDS            P: PHOSP_RABVS - Experimental evidence at protein level: Swiss-Prot protein existence level 1. Non catalytic polymerase cofactor and regulatory protein that plays a role in viral transcription and replication. Stabilizes the RNA polymerase L to the N-RNA template and binds the soluble protein N, preventing it from encapsidating non-genomic RNA. Also inhibits host IFN-alpha and IFN-beta signaling by binding and retaining phosphorylated STAT1 in the cytoplasm or by inhibiting the DNA binding of STAT1 in the nucleus. Might be involved, through interaction with host dynein, in intracellular microtubu
   1675..1899    +  polyA_signal   bGH poly(A) signal: bovine growth hormone polyadenylation signal
   1903..1924    +  promoter       SV40 promoter (fragment): SV40 enhancer and early promoter
   1945..2373    +  rep_origin     f1 ori (sequence partly withheld): f1 bacteriophage origin of replication; arrow indicates direction of (+) strand synthesis
   2387..2716    +  promoter       SV40 promoter: SV40 enhancer and early promoter
   2764..2811    +  promoter       EM7 promoter: synthetic bacterial promoter&nbsp
   2830..3204    +  CDS            BleoR: antibiotic-binding protein; Sh ble from Streptoalloteichus hindustanus; confers resistance to bleomycin, phleomycin, and Zeocin™
   3214..3339    +  CDS            ble (fragment): BLE_KLEPN - Experimental evidence at protein level: Swiss-Prot protein existence level 1. Binding protein with a strong affinity to the bleomycin family of antibiotics. Binds to CL990; an antimitotic-antibiotic compound. From Klebsiella pneumoniae.
   3334..3455    +  polyA_signal   SV40 poly(A) signal: SV40 polyadenylation signal
   3528..3544    -  protein_bind   lac operator: The lac repressor binds to the lac operator to inhibit transcription in E. coli. This inhibition can be relieved by adding lactose or isopropyl-β-D-thiogalactopyranoside (IPTG). lac repressor encoded by lacI
   3552..3582    -  promoter       lac promoter: promoter for the E. coli lac operon
   3597..3618    -  protein_bind   CAP binding site: CAP binding activates transcription in the presence of cAMP. E. coli catabolite activator protein
   3631..3723    -  CDS            lacI (fragment): lac repressor; lacI; The lac repressor binds to the lac operator to inhibit transcription in E. coli. This inhibition can be relieved by adding lactose or isopropyl-β-D-thiogalactopyranoside (IPTG).
   3906..4494    -  rep_origin     ori: high-copy-number ColE1/pMB1/pBR322/pUC origin of replication
   4665..5525    -  CDS            AmpR: β-lactamase; bla; confers resistance to ampicillin, carbenicillin, and related antibiotics
   5526..5630    -  promoter       AmpR promoter: bla
   5689..5741    -  misc_feature   bom (fragment): basis of mobility region from pBR322
