[The description below was written by a language model from this plasmid's Addgene catalogue record and pLannotate feature annotations shown in this document.]
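Description:
pcDNA-SADB19P is a mammalian expression plasmid built on a pcDNA3.1-type backbone that expresses the P gene of the SAD B19 strain of rabies virus. The roughly 900 bp insert is annotated in the sequenced record as the rabies phosphoprotein. The catalogue gives the alternative name "rabies viral RNA polymerase", but P is the non-catalytic polymerase cofactor rather than the catalytic enzyme. It tethers the L polymerase to the nucleoprotein-coated RNA template, keeps soluble N from encapsidating non-genomic RNA, and also dampens interferon signalling through STAT1. The open reading frame sits downstream of the human CMV immediate-early enhancer and promoter and is terminated by the bovine growth hormone polyadenylation signal. A T7 promoter lies between the CMV promoter and the coding sequence, so the insert could also be transcribed by T7 RNA polymerase. No epitope tag or reporter is annotated.

In bacteria the plasmid is maintained at high copy from a ColE1/pUC-type origin under ampicillin selection, and an f1 origin is also present. The records disagree on the mammalian marker. The catalogue lists neomycin (G418) selection, whereas the feature table of the 5,895 nt sequenced plasmid shows an SV40 promoter/EM7 promoter cassette driving the Sh ble bleomycin/Zeocin resistance gene with an SV40 poly(A) signal, and no neomycin gene. This suggests a Zeocin-type pcDNA3.1 variant, and the marker should be checked before stable selection is attempted. Given the associated work on new rabies virus variants for neural circuit studies, the plasmid most likely serves as a helper supplying P in trans, alongside other viral protein plasmids, when recovering recombinant rabies virus from cloned genomes, although the record does not state this explicitly.
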