Addgene plasmid #32631: pcDNA-SADB19P
Depositing lab: Edward Callaway. Depositing organization: Salk Institute for Biological Studies. Publication: New rabies virus variants for monitoring and manipulating activity and gene expression in defined neural circuits. Osakada F, Mori T, Cetin AH, Marshel JH, Virgen B, Callaway EM. Neuron. 2011 Aug 25;71(4):617-31. 10.1016/j.neuron.2011.07.005 PubMed 21867879.
Backbone
  Vector backbone: pcDNA3.1
  Backbone manufacturer: Invitrogen
  Backbone size w/o insert (bp): 5428
  Vector type: Mammalian Expression
  Selectable markers: Neomycin (select with G418)
Growth in bacteria
  Bacterial resistance: Ampicillin, 100 μg/mL
  Growth temperature: 37°C
  Growth strain: DH5alpha
  Copy number: High Copy
Gene/Insert
  Gene/Insert name: SADB19P (alt name: Rabies viral RNA polymerase)
  Species: Rabies virus
  Insert size (bp): 900
  Promoter: CMV
  Cloning method: Restriction Enzyme; 5′ cloning site NA (unknown if destroyed); 3′ cloning site NA (unknown if destroyed)
  Sequencing primers: 5′ CMV-F; 3′ BGH-rev
Terms and licenses: Academic/Nonprofit Terms; Industry Terms: Not Available to Industry
How to cite: pcDNA-SADB19P was a gift from Edward Callaway (Addgene plasmid # 32631 ; http://n2t.net/addgene:32631 ; RRID:Addgene_32631)
