>Addgene plasmid #32631 | pcDNA-SADB19P | addgene partial sequence | sequence record 38561 | CMV-F 5'-CGCAAATGGGCGGTAGGCGTG-3'
CTCTCTGGCTAACTAGAGAACCCACTGCTTACTGGCTTATCGAAATTAATACGACTCACTATAGGGAGAC
CCAAGCTGGCTAGCGTTTAAACTTAAGCTTGGTACCACCCCTCCTTTCGAACCATCCCAAACATGAGCAA
GATCTTTGTCAATCCTAGTGCTATTAGAGCCGGTCTGGCCGATCTTGAGATGGCTGAAGAAACTGTTGAT
CTGATCAATAGAAATATCGAAGACAATCAGGCTCATCTCCAAGGGGAACCCATAGAGGTGGACAATCTCC
CTGAGGATATGGGGCGACTTCACCTGGATGATGGAAAATCGCCCAACCATGGTGAGATAGCCAAGGTGGG
AGAAGGCAAGTATCGAGAGGACTTTCAGATGGATGAAGGAGAGGATCCTAGCTTCCTGTTCCAGTCATAC
CTGGAAAATGTTGGAGTCCAAATAGTCAGACAAATGAGGTCAGGAGAGAGATTTCTCAAGATATGGTCAC
AGACCGTAGAAGAGATTATATCCTATGTCGCGGTCAACTTTCCCAACCCTCCAGGAAAGTCTTCAGAGGA
TAAATCAACCCAGACTACTGGCCGAGAGCTCAAGAAGGAGACAACACCCACTCCTTCTCAGAGAGAAAGC
CAATCATCGAAAGCCAGGATGGCGGCTCAAATTGCTTCTGGCCCTCCAGCCCTTGAATGGTCGGCTACCA
ATGAAGAGGATGATCTATCAGTGGAGGCTGAGATCGCTCACCAGATTGCAGAAAGTTTCTCCAAAAAATA
TAAGTTTCCCTCTCGATCCTCAGGGATACTCTTGTATAATTTTGAGCAATTGAAAATGAACCTTGATGAT
ATAGTTAAAG
